Addgene plasmid #85754: pSH-Csy4-T2A-SpRFN
Purpose: Expresses S. pyogenes FokI-dCas9-NLS with a 25 amino acid linker (GGGGS)5 fusion. Also expresses Csy4 for cleavage of multiplexed gRNA transcripts. Derived from pSQT1601 (Addgene #53369).
Depositing lab: Lawrence Stanton. Publication: Re-engineered RNA-Guided FokI-Nucleases for Improved Genome Editing in Human Cells. Havlicek S, Shen Y, Alpagu Y, Bruntraeger MB, Zufir NB, Phuah ZY, Fu Z, Dunn NR, Stanton LW. Mol Ther. 2017 Feb 1;25(2):342-355. doi: 10.1016/j.ymthe.2016.11.007. PubMed 28153087.
Backbone
  Vector backbone: pSQT-1601
  Backbone manufacturer: Keith Joung lab
  Backbone size w/o insert (bp): 4833
  Total vector size (bp): 10347
  Vector type: Mammalian Expression, CRISPR
Growth in bacteria
  Bacterial resistance: Ampicillin, 100 μg/mL
  Growth temperature: 37°C
  Growth strain: DH5alpha
  Copy number: High Copy
Gene/Insert
  Gene/Insert name: Csy4-T2A-FokI-dCas9 (alt names: FokI-dCas9; SpRFN; RNA-guided FokI-nuclease)
  Species: Streptococcus pyogenes
  Insert size (bp): 4896
  Mutation: D10A, H840A
  Promoter: CAG
  Tag / fusion protein: FokI fusion via 25 amino acid (GGGGS)5 linker (N terminal on insert); Csy4 (N terminal on backbone)
  Cloning method: Gibson Cloning
  Sequencing primers: 5′ AGAGCCTCTGCTAACCATGTTC
Resource information
  A portion of this plasmid was derived from a plasmid made by: Plasmid cloned by Shengdar Q Tsai from Keith Joung lab. Plasmid received from Addgene (#53369).
Terms and licenses: Academic/Nonprofit Terms; Industry Terms: Not Available to Industry
Depositor comments: We changed the FokI-dCas9 fusion linker in the pSQT-1601 plasmid to create plasmid pSH-Csy4-T2A-SpRFN.
How to cite: pSH-Csy4-T2A-SpRFN was a gift from Lawrence Stanton (Addgene plasmid # 85754 ; http://n2t.net/addgene:85754 ; RRID:Addgene_85754)
