[The description below was written by a language model from this plasmid's Addgene catalogue record and pLannotate feature annotations shown in this document.]
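Description:
pSH-Csy4-T2A-SpRFN is a 10.3 kb mammalian expression and CRISPR plasmid derived from pSQT1601. It is propagated in E. coli through a high-copy ColE1/pUC-type origin and selected with ampicillin via the β-lactamase gene. The backbone also carries an SV40 origin fragment, an SV40 poly(A) signal and remnants of lac regulatory sequence. No mammalian selection marker is annotated. The two feature tables (repository-assembled and depositor sequences) show the same features in the same order and differ only in where numbering starts.

The payload is a single CAG-driven open reading frame. The promoter is made up of the CMV enhancer, the chicken β-actin promoter and a chimeric β-actin/β-globin intron, and the transcript ends in a rabbit β-globin polyadenylation signal. The frame encodes Csy4 (Cas6f, a Pseudomonas aeruginosa CRISPR RNA endoribonuclease), then a T2A peptide, then a FokI nuclease fragment fused to the N terminus of Streptococcus pyogenes dCas9 (D10A, H840A) with an NLS. The T2A, linker and NLS are not annotated separately. A 3xFLAG tag is annotated just downstream of Cas9. The annotation software labels the Cas9 region as the VQR variant, but the catalogue entry lists only the two catalytic mutations, so this is probably just a closest-match label.

T2A ribosomal skipping yields separate Csy4 and FokI-dCas9 proteins. Csy4 cuts multiplexed guide RNA transcripts, supplied from another construct, into individual gRNAs. Because FokI cleaves only as a dimer, two appropriately placed guides are needed for a double-strand break, which improves specificity. The depositor's change from the parent plasmid was to replace the FokI-dCas9 linker with a 25-residue (GGGGS)5 linker. The plasmid is intended for RNA-guided FokI-nuclease genome editing in human cells.
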