Features (pLannotate 1.2.2; 21 found; start..end, strand, type, name):
      4..383     +  enhancer       CMV enhancer: human cytomegalovirus immediate early enhancer
    386..661     +  promoter       chicken β-actin promoter: No description available
    662..1670    +  intron         chimeric intron: chimera between introns from chicken β-actin and rabbit β-globin
   1719..1755    +  misc_feature   MCS (fragment): multiple cloning site
   1775..2332    +  CDS            cas6f: CAS6_PSEAB - Also known as csy4. Experimental evidence at protein level: Swiss-Prot protein existence level 1. CRISPR (clustered regularly interspaced short palindromic repeat) is an adaptive immune system that provides protection against mobile genetic elements (viruses, transposable elements and conjugative plasmids). CRISPR clusters contain sequences complementary to antecedent mobile elements and target invading nucleic acids. CRISPR clusters are transcribed and processed into CRISPR RNA (crRNA). Processes pre-crRNA into individual crRNA units. Absolutely required for crRNA production or s
   2402..3004    +  CDS            fokIR (fragment): T2F1_PLAOK - Also known as rfoKI. Experimental evidence at protein level: Swiss-Prot protein existence level 1. Recognizes the double-stranded sequence 5'-GGATG-3'/3'-CATCC- 5' and cleaves respectively 14 bases after G-1 and 13 bases before C-1. From Planomicrobium okeanokoites (Planococcus okeanokoites) (Flavobacterium okeanokoites).
   3080..7180    +  CDS            Cas9 VQR: Streptococcus pyogenes Cas9 endonuclease with the D1135V/R1335Q/T1337R mutations has an altered recognition specificity for the protospacer adjacent motif (PAM) (Kleinstiver et al., 2015)
   7214..7279    +  CDS            3xFLAG: three tandem FLAG® epitope tags, followed by an enterokinase cleavage site
   7292..7363    +  CDS            HBB (fragment): HBB_PONPY - Experimental evidence at transcript level: Swiss-Prot protein existence level 2. Involved in oxygen transport from the lung to the various peripheral tissues. From Pongo pygmaeus (Bornean orangutan).
   7434..7489    +  polyA_signal   β-globin poly(A) signal: rabbit β-globin polyadenylation signal (Gil and Proudfoot, 1987)
   7874..7890    -  protein_bind   lac operator: The lac repressor binds to the lac operator to inhibit transcription in E. coli. This inhibition can be relieved by adding lactose or isopropyl-β-D-thiogalactopyranoside (IPTG). lac repressor encoded by lacI
   7898..7928    -  promoter       lac promoter: promoter for the E. coli lac operon
   7943..7964    -  protein_bind   CAP binding site: CAP binding activates transcription in the presence of cAMP. E. coli catabolite activator protein
   7977..8016    -  CDS            lacI (fragment): lac repressor; lacI; The lac repressor binds to the lac operator to inhibit transcription in E. coli. This inhibition can be relieved by adding lactose or isopropyl-β-D-thiogalactopyranoside (IPTG).
   8023..8045    +  promoter       SV40 promoter (fragment): SV40 enhancer and early promoter
   8069..8204    +  rep_origin     SV40 ori: SV40 origin of replication
   8224..8358    +  polyA_signal   SV40 poly(A) signal: SV40 polyadenylation signal
   8360..8414    -  CDS            lacI (fragment): lac repressor; lacI; The lac repressor binds to the lac operator to inhibit transcription in E. coli. This inhibition can be relieved by adding lactose or isopropyl-β-D-thiogalactopyranoside (IPTG).
   8597..9185    -  rep_origin     ori: high-copy-number ColE1/pMB1/pBR322/pUC origin of replication
   9356..10216   -  CDS            AmpR: β-lactamase; bla; confers resistance to ampicillin, carbenicillin, and related antibiotics
  10217..10321   -  promoter       AmpR promoter: bla
>Addgene plasmid #85754 | pSH-Csy4-T2A-SpRFN | depositor full sequence | sequence record 166589 | pSH-Csy4-T2A-SpRFN sequence 10347 bps
GTCGACATTGATTATTGACTAGTTATTAATAGTAATCAATTACGGGGTCATTAGTTCATAGCCCATATAT
GGAGTTCCGCGTTACATAACTTACGGTAAATGGCCCGCCTGGCTGACCGCCCAACGACCCCCGCCCATTG
ACGTCAATAATGACGTATGTTCCCATAGTAACGCCAATAGGGACTTTCCATTGACGTCAATGGGTGGACT
ATTTACGGTAAACTGCCCACTTGGCAGTACATCAAGTGTATCATATGCCAAGTACGCCCCCTATTGACGT
CAATGACGGTAAATGGCCCGCCTGGCATTATGCCCAGTACATGACCTTATGGGACTTTCCTACTTGGCAG
TACATCTACGTATTAGTCATCGCTATTACCATGGGTCGAGGTGAGCCCCACGTTCTGCTTCACTCTCCCC
ATCTCCCCCCCCTCCCCACCCCCAATTTTGTATTTATTTATTTTTTAATTATTTTGTGCAGCGATGGGGG
CGGGGGGGGGGGGGGCGCGCGCCAGGCGGGGCGGGGCGGGGCGAGGGGCGGGGCGGGGCGAGGCGGAGAG
GTGCGGCGGCAGCCAATCAGAGCGGCGCGCTCCGAAAGTTTCCTTTTATGGCGAGGCGGCGGCGGCGGCG
GCCCTATAAAAAGCGAAGCGCGCGGCGGGCGGGAGTCGCTGCGTTGCCTTCGCCCCGTGCCCCGCTCCGC
GCCGCCTCGCGCCGCCCGCCCCGGCTCTGACTGACCGCGTTACTCCCACAGGTGAGCGGGCGGGACGGCC
CTTCTCCTCCGGGCTGTAATTAGCGCTTGGTTTAATGACGGCTCGTTTCTTTTCTGTGGCTGCGTGAAAG
CCTTAAAGGGCTCCGGGAGGGCCCTTTGTGCGGGGGGGAGCGGCTCGGGGGGTGCGTGCGTGTGTGTGTG
CGTGGGGAGCGCCGCGTGCGGCCCGCGCTGCCCGGCGGCTGTGAGCGCTGCGGGCGCGGCGCGGGGCTTT
GTGCGCTCCGCGTGTGCGCGAGGGGAGCGCGGCCGGGGGCGGTGCCCCGCGGTGCGGGGGGGCTGCGAGG
GGAACAAAGGCTGCGTGCGGGGTGTGTGCGTGGGGGGGTGAGCAGGGGGTGTGGGCGCGGCGGTCGGGCT
GTAACCCCCCCCTGCACCCCCCTCCCCGAGTTGCTGAGCACGGCCCGGCTTCGGGTGCGGGGCTCCGTGC
GGGGCGTGGCGCGGGGCTCGCCGTGCCGGGCGGGGGGTGGCGGCAGGTGGGGGTGCCGGGCGGGGCGGGG
CCGCCTCGGGCCGGGGAGGGCTCGGGGGAGGGGCGCGGCGGCCCCGGAGCGCCGGCGGCTGTCGAGGCGC
GGCGAGCCGCAGCCATTGCCTTTTATGGTAATCGTGCGAGAGGGCGCAGGGACTTCCTTTGTCCCAAATC
TGGCGGAGCCGAAATCTGGGAGGCGCCGCCGCACCCCCTCTAGCGGGCGCGGGCGAAGCGGTGCGGCGCC
GGCAGGAAGGAAATGGGCGGGGAGGGCCTTCGTGCGTCGCCGCGCCGCCGTCCCCTTCTCCATCTCCAGC
CTCGGGGCTGCCGCAGGGGGACGGCTGCCTTCGGGGGGGACGGGGCAGGGCGGGGTTCGGCTTCTGGCGT
GTGACCGGCGGCTCTAGAGCCTCTGCTAACCATGTTCATGCCTTCTTCTTTTTCCTACAGCTCCTGGGCA
ACGTGCTGGTTATTGTGCTGTCTCATCATTTTGGCAAAGAATTCTGCAGTCGACGGTACCGCGGGCCCGG
GATCCACCGGTCGCCACCATGGGTGATCATTATCTGGATATTCGGCTGAGGCCTGATCCAGAGTTCCCAC
CTGCGCAGCTGATGTCTGTCCTTTTTGGCAAACTTCATCAGGCCCTGGTTGCCCAGGGCGGAGATCGGAT
AGGGGTAAGCTTTCCAGACCTCGACGAAAGCCGGAGCCGCCTGGGAGAACGCCTGCGGATCCACGCTTCT
GCCGACGATCTGAGAGCCTTGCTGGCAAGGCCATGGCTTGAGGGGCTCCGGGATCACCTGCAGTTTGGCG
AACCCGCCGTTGTTCCCCACCCAACCCCTTATCGGCAGGTGTCTAGAGTGCAGGCCAAATCTAATCCAGA
ACGGCTGCGACGGCGACTCATGCGGCGACATGATCTTAGCGAGGAAGAGGCCCGAAAAAGAATCCCTGAT
ACCGTGGCCCGCGCCCTTGACTTGCCTTTTGTCACACTGCGGTCCCAGAGTACGGGGCAGCATTTCAGAC
TTTTCATTCGACACGGGCCACTGCAAGTTACCGCCGAAGAAGGAGGCTTTACTTGTTATGGACTCTCCAA
GGGAGGTTTCGTGCCCTGGTTTGAGGGCAGAGGAAGTCTGTTAACATGCGGTGACGTCGAGGAGAATCCT
GGCCCAATGCCTAAGAAGAAGCGGAAGGTGAGCAGCCAACTTGTGAAGTCTGAACTCGAGGAGAAAAAAT
CAGAGTTGAGACACAAGTTGAAGTACGTGCCACACGAATACATCGAGCTTATCGAGATCGCCAGAAACAG
TACCCAGGATAGGATCCTTGAGATGAAAGTCATGGAGTTCTTTATGAAGGTCTACGGTTATAGAGGAAAG
CACCTTGGCGGTAGCAGAAAGCCCGATGGCGCCATCTATACTGTCGGATCTCCTATCGATTATGGGGTGA
TCGTGGATACCAAAGCTTACTCAGGCGGGTACAACTTGCCCATAGGACAAGCCGACGAGATGCAGCGGTA
TGTCGAAGAGAACCAGACGCGCAACAAGCACATCAACCCCAATGAATGGTGGAAAGTGTACCCAAGTAGT
GTGACTGAGTTCAAGTTCCTGTTTGTCTCCGGCCACTTTAAGGGCAATTATAAAGCTCAGCTCACTAGAC
TCAATCACATCACAAACTGCAACGGAGCTGTGTTGTCAGTGGAGGAGCTCCTGATTGGAGGCGAGATGAT
CAAAGCCGGCACCCTTACACTGGAGGAGGTGCGGCGGAAGTTCAACAATGGAGAGATCAACTTCGGTGGC
GGTGGATCCGGTGGCGGTGGATCCGGTGGCGGTGGATCCGGTGGCGGTGGATCCGGTGGTGGTGGATCCG
ATAAAAAGTATTCTATTGGTTTAGCCATCGGCACTAATTCCGTTGGATGGGCTGTCATAACCGATGAATA
CAAAGTACCTTCAAAGAAATTTAAGGTGTTGGGGAACACAGACCGTCATTCGATTAAAAAGAATCTTATC
GGTGCCCTCCTATTCGATAGTGGCGAAACGGCAGAGGCGACTCGCCTGAAACGAACCGCTCGGAGAAGGT
ATACACGTCGCAAGAACCGAATATGTTACTTACAAGAAATTTTTAGCAATGAGATGGCCAAAGTTGACGA
TTCTTTCTTTCACCGTTTGGAAGAGTCCTTCCTTGTCGAAGAGGACAAGAAACATGAACGGCACCCCATC
TTTGGAAACATAGTAGATGAGGTGGCATATCATGAAAAGTACCCAACGATTTATCACCTCAGAAAAAAGC
TAGTTGACTCAACTGATAAAGCGGACCTGAGGTTAATCTACTTGGCTCTTGCCCATATGATAAAGTTCCG
TGGGCACTTTCTCATTGAGGGTGATCTAAATCCGGACAACTCGGATGTCGACAAACTGTTCATCCAGTTA
GTACAAACCTATAATCAGTTGTTTGAAGAGAACCCTATAAATGCAAGTGGCGTGGATGCGAAGGCTATTC
TTAGCGCCCGCCTCTCTAAATCCCGACGGCTAGAAAACCTGATCGCACAATTACCCGGAGAGAAGAAAAA
TGGGTTGTTCGGTAACCTTATAGCGCTCTCACTAGGCCTGACACCAAATTTTAAGTCGAACTTCGACTTA
GCTGAAGATGCCAAATTGCAGCTTAGTAAGGACACGTACGATGACGATCTCGACAATCTACTGGCACAAA
TTGGAGATCAGTATGCGGACTTATTTTTGGCTGCCAAAAACCTTAGCGATGCAATCCTCCTATCTGACAT
ACTGAGAGTTAATACTGAGATTACCAAGGCGCCGTTATCCGCTTCAATGATCAAAAGGTACGATGAACAT
CACCAAGACTTGACACTTCTCAAGGCCCTAGTCCGTCAGCAACTGCCTGAGAAATATAAGGAAATATTCT
TTGATCAGTCGAAAAACGGGTACGCAGGTTATATTGACGGCGGAGCGAGTCAAGAGGAATTCTACAAGTT
TATCAAACCCATATTAGAGAAGATGGATGGGACGGAAGAGTTGCTTGTAAAACTCAATCGCGAAGATCTA
CTGCGAAAGCAGCGGACTTTCGACAACGGTAGCATTCCACATCAAATCCACTTAGGCGAATTGCATGCTA
TACTTAGAAGGCAGGAGGATTTTTATCCGTTCCTCAAAGACAATCGTGAAAAGATTGAGAAAATCCTAAC
CTTTCGCATACCTTACTATGTGGGACCCCTGGCCCGAGGGAACTCTCGGTTCGCATGGATGACAAGAAAG
TCCGAAGAAACGATTACTCCATGGAATTTTGAGGAAGTTGTCGATAAAGGTGCGTCAGCTCAATCGTTCA
TCGAGAGGATGACCAACTTTGACAAGAATTTACCGAACGAAAAAGTATTGCCTAAGCACAGTTTACTTTA
CGAGTATTTCACAGTGTACAATGAACTCACGAAAGTTAAGTATGTCACTGAGGGCATGCGTAAACCCGCC
TTTCTAAGCGGAGAACAGAAGAAAGCAATAGTAGATCTGTTATTCAAGACCAACCGCAAAGTGACAGTTA
AGCAATTGAAAGAGGACTACTTTAAGAAAATTGAATGCTTCGATTCTGTCGAGATCTCCGGGGTAGAAGA
TCGATTTAATGCGTCACTTGGTACGTATCATGACCTCCTAAAGATAATTAAAGATAAGGACTTCCTGGAT
AACGAAGAGAATGAAGATATCTTAGAAGATATAGTGTTGACTCTTACCCTCTTTGAAGATCGGGAAATGA
TTGAGGAAAGACTAAAAACATACGCTCACCTGTTCGACGATAAGGTTATGAAACAGTTAAAGAGGCGTCG
CTATACGGGCTGGGGACGATTGTCGCGGAAACTTATCAACGGGATAAGAGACAAGCAAAGTGGTAAAACT
ATTCTCGATTTTCTAAAGAGCGACGGCTTCGCCAATAGGAACTTTATGCAGCTGATCCATGATGACTCTT
TAACCTTCAAAGAGGATATACAAAAGGCACAGGTTTCCGGACAAGGGGACTCATTGCACGAACATATTGC
GAATCTTGCTGGTTCGCCAGCCATCAAAAAGGGCATACTCCAGACAGTCAAAGTAGTGGATGAGCTAGTT
AAGGTCATGGGACGTCACAAACCGGAAAACATTGTAATCGAGATGGCACGCGAAAATCAAACGACTCAGA
AGGGGCAAAAAAACAGTCGAGAGCGGATGAAGAGAATAGAAGAGGGTATTAAAGAACTGGGCAGCCAGAT
CTTAAAGGAGCATCCTGTGGAAAATACCCAATTGCAGAACGAGAAACTTTACCTCTATTACCTACAAAAT
GGAAGGGACATGTATGTTGATCAGGAACTGGACATAAACCGTTTATCTGATTACGACGTCGATGCCATTG
TACCCCAATCCTTTTTGAAGGACGATTCAATCGACAATAAAGTGCTTACACGCTCGGATAAGAACCGAGG
GAAAAGTGACAATGTTCCAAGCGAGGAAGTCGTAAAGAAAATGAAGAACTATTGGCGGCAGCTCCTAAAT
GCGAAACTGATAACGCAAAGAAAGTTCGATAACTTAACTAAAGCTGAGAGGGGTGGCTTGTCTGAACTTG
ACAAGGCCGGATTTATTAAACGTCAGCTCGTGGAAACCCGCCAAATCACAAAGCATGTTGCACAGATACT
AGATTCCCGAATGAATACGAAATACGACGAGAACGATAAGCTGATTCGGGAAGTCAAAGTAATCACTTTA
AAGTCAAAATTGGTGTCGGACTTCAGAAAGGATTTTCAATTCTATAAAGTTAGGGAGATAAATAACTACC
ACCATGCGCACGACGCTTATCTTAATGCCGTCGTAGGGACCGCACTCATTAAGAAATACCCGAAGCTAGA
AAGTGAGTTTGTGTATGGTGATTACAAAGTTTATGACGTCCGTAAGATGATCGCGAAAAGCGAACAGGAG
ATAGGCAAGGCTACAGCCAAATACTTCTTTTATTCTAACATTATGAATTTCTTTAAGACGGAAATCACTC
TGGCAAACGGAGAGATACGCAAACGACCTTTAATTGAAACCAATGGGGAGACAGGTGAAATCGTATGGGA
TAAGGGCCGGGACTTCGCGACGGTGAGAAAAGTTTTGTCCATGCCCCAAGTCAACATAGTAAAGAAAACT
GAGGTGCAGACCGGAGGGTTTTCAAAGGAATCGATTCTTCCAAAAAGGAATAGTGATAAGCTCATCGCTC
GTAAAAAGGACTGGGACCCGAAAAAGTACGGTGGCTTCGATAGCCCTACAGTTGCCTATTCTGTCCTAGT
AGTGGCAAAAGTTGAGAAGGGAAAATCCAAGAAACTGAAGTCAGTCAAAGAATTATTGGGGATAACGATT
ATGGAGCGCTCGTCTTTTGAAAAGAACCCCATCGACTTCCTTGAGGCGAAAGGTTACAAGGAAGTAAAAA
AGGATCTCATAATTAAACTACCAAAGTATAGTCTGTTTGAGTTAGAAAATGGCCGAAAACGGATGTTGGC
TAGCGCCGGAGAGCTTCAAAAGGGGAACGAACTCGCACTACCGTCTAAATACGTGAATTTCCTGTATTTA
GCGTCCCATTACGAGAAGTTGAAAGGTTCACCTGAAGATAACGAACAGAAGCAACTTTTTGTTGAGCAGC
ACAAACATTATCTCGACGAAATCATAGAGCAAATTTCGGAATTCAGTAAGAGAGTCATCCTAGCTGATGC
CAATCTGGACAAAGTATTAAGCGCATACAACAAGCACAGGGATAAACCCATACGTGAGCAGGCGGAAAAT
ATTATCCATTTGTTTACTCTTACCAACCTCGGCGCTCCAGCCGCATTCAAGTATTTTGACACAACGATAG
ATCGCAAACGATACACTTCTACCAAGGAGGTGCTAGACGCGACACTGATTCACCAATCCATCACGGGATT
ATATGAAACTCGGATAGATTTGTCACAGCTTGGGGGTGACGGATCCCCCAAGAAGAAGAGGAAAGTCTCG
AGCGACTACAAAGACCATGACGGTGATTATAAAGATCATGACATCGATTACAAGGATGACGATGACAAGT
GAAGCGGCCGCACTCCTCAGGTGCAGGCTGCCTATCAGAAGGTGGTGGCTGGTGTGGCCAATGCCCTGGC
TCACAAATACCACTGAGATCTTTTTCCCTCTGCCAAAAATTATGGGGACATCATGAAGCCCCTTGAGCAT
CTGACTTCTGGCTAATAAAGGAAATTTATTTTCATTGCAATAGTGTGTTGGAATTTTTTGTGTCTCTCAC
TCGGAAGGACATATGGGAGGGCAAATCATTTAAAACATCAGAATGAGTATTTGGTTTAGAGTTTGGCAAC
ATATGCCCATATGCTGGCTGCCATGAACAAAGGTTGGCTATAAAGAGGTCATCAGTATATGAAACAGCCC
CCTGCTGTCCATTCCTTATTCCATAGAAAAGCCTTGACTTGAGGTTAGATTTTTTTTATATTTTGTTTTG
TGTTATTTTTTTCTTTAACATCCCTAAAATTTTCCTTACATGTTTTACTAGCCAGATTTTTCCTCCTCTC
CTGACTACTCCCAGTCATAGCTGTCCCTCTTCTCTTATGAAGATCCCTCGACCTGCAGCCCAAGCTTGGC
GTAATCATGGTCATAGCTGTTTCCTGTGTGAAATTGTTATCCGCTCACAATTCCACACAACATACGAGCC
GGAAGCATAAAGTGTAAAGCCTGGGGTGCCTAATGAGTGAGCTAACTCACATTAATTGCGTTGCGCTCAC
TGCCCGCTTTCCAGTCGGGAAACCTGTCGTGCCAGCGGATCCGCATCTCAATTAGTCAGCAACCATAGTC
CCGCCCCTAACTCCGCCCATCCCGCCCCTAACTCCGCCCAGTTCCGCCCATTCTCCGCCCCATGGCTGAC
TAATTTTTTTTATTTATGCAGAGGCCGAGGCCGCCTCGGCCTCTGAGCTATTCCAGAAGTAGTGAGGAGG
CTTTTTTGGAGGCCTAGGCTTTTGCAAAAAGCTAACTTGTTTATTGCAGCTTATAATGGTTACAAATAAA
GCAATAGCATCACAAATTTCACAAATAAAGCATTTTTTTCACTGCATTCTAGTTGTGGTTTGTCCAAACT
CATCAATGTATCTTATCATGTCTGGATCCGCTGCATTAATGAATCGGCCAACGCGCGGGGAGAGGCGGTT
TGCGTATTGGGCGCTCTTCCGCTTCCTCGCTCACTGACTCGCTGCGCTCGGTCGTTCGGCTGCGGCGAGC
GGTATCAGCTCACTCAAAGGCGGTAATACGGTTATCCACAGAATCAGGGGATAACGCAGGAAAGAACATG
TGAGCAAAAGGCCAGCAAAAGGCCAGGAACCGTAAAAAGGCCGCGTTGCTGGCGTTTTTCCATAGGCTCC
GCCCCCCTGACGAGCATCACAAAAATCGACGCTCAAGTCAGAGGTGGCGAAACCCGACAGGACTATAAAG
ATACCAGGCGTTTCCCCCTGGAAGCTCCCTCGTGCGCTCTCCTGTTCCGACCCTGCCGCTTACCGGATAC
CTGTCCGCCTTTCTCCCTTCGGGAAGCGTGGCGCTTTCTCAATGCTCACGCTGTAGGTATCTCAGTTCGG
TGTAGGTCGTTCGCTCCAAGCTGGGCTGTGTGCACGAACCCCCCGTTCAGCCCGACCGCTGCGCCTTATC
CGGTAACTATCGTCTTGAGTCCAACCCGGTAAGACACGACTTATCGCCACTGGCAGCAGCCACTGGTAAC
AGGATTAGCAGAGCGAGGTATGTAGGCGGTGCTACAGAGTTCTTGAAGTGGTGGCCTAACTACGGCTACA
CTAGAAGGACAGTATTTGGTATCTGCGCTCTGCTGAAGCCAGTTACCTTCGGAAAAAGAGTTGGTAGCTC
TTGATCCGGCAAACAAACCACCGCTGGTAGCGGTGGTTTTTTTGTTTGCAAGCAGCAGATTACGCGCAGA
AAAAAAGGATCTCAAGAAGATCCTTTGATCTTTTCTACGGGGTCTGACGCTCAGTGGAACGAAAACTCAC
GTTAAGGGATTTTGGTCATGAGATTATCAAAAAGGATCTTCACCTAGATCCTTTTAAATTAAAAATGAAG
TTTTAAATCAATCTAAAGTATATATGAGTAAACTTGGTCTGACAGTTACCAATGCTTAATCAGTGAGGCA
CCTATCTCAGCGATCTGTCTATTTCGTTCATCCATAGTTGCCTGACTCCCCGTCGTGTAGATAACTACGA
TACGGGAGGGCTTACCATCTGGCCCCAGTGCTGCAATGATACCGCGAGACCCACGCTCACCGGCTCCAGA
TTTATCAGCAATAAACCAGCCAGCCGGAAGGGCCGAGCGCAGAAGTGGTCCTGCAACTTTATCCGCCTCC
ATCCAGTCTATTAATTGTTGCCGGGAAGCTAGAGTAAGTAGTTCGCCAGTTAATAGTTTGCGCAACGTTG
TTGCCATTGCTACAGGCATCGTGGTGTCACGCTCGTCGTTTGGTATGGCTTCATTCAGCTCCGGTTCCCA
ACGATCAAGGCGAGTTACATGATCCCCCATGTTGTGCAAAAAAGCGGTTAGCTCCTTCGGTCCTCCGATC
GTTGTCAGAAGTAAGTTGGCCGCAGTGTTATCACTCATGGTTATGGCAGCACTGCATAATTCTCTTACTG
TCATGCCATCCGTAAGATGCTTTTCTGTGACTGGTGAGTACTCAACCAAGTCATTCTGAGAATAGTGTAT
GCGGCGACCGAGTTGCTCTTGCCCGGCGTCAATACGGGATAATACCGCGCCACATAGCAGAACTTTAAAA
GTGCTCATCATTGGAAAACGTTCTTCGGGGCGAAAACTCTCAAGGATCTTACCGCTGTTGAGATCCAGTT
CGATGTAACCCACTCGTGCACCCAACTGATCTTCAGCATCTTTTACTTTCACCAGCGTTTCTGGGTGAGC
AAAAACAGGAAGGCAAAATGCCGCAAAAAAGGGAATAAGGGCGACACGGAAATGTTGAATACTCATACTC
TTCCTTTTTCAATATTATTGAAGCATTTATCAGGGTTATTGTCTCATGAGCGGATACATATTTGAATGTA
TTTAGAAAAATAAACAAATAGGGGTTCCGCGCACATTTCCCCGAAAAGTGCCACCTG
