Features (pLannotate 1.2.2; 21 found; start..end, strand, type, name):
    160..1168    +  intron         chimeric intron: chimera between introns from chicken β-actin and rabbit β-globin
   1217..1253    +  misc_feature   MCS (fragment): multiple cloning site
   1273..1830    +  CDS            cas6f: CAS6_PSEAB - Also known as csy4. Experimental evidence at protein level: Swiss-Prot protein existence level 1. CRISPR (clustered regularly interspaced short palindromic repeat) is an adaptive immune system that provides protection against mobile genetic elements (viruses, transposable elements and conjugative plasmids). CRISPR clusters contain sequences complementary to antecedent mobile elements and target invading nucleic acids. CRISPR clusters are transcribed and processed into CRISPR RNA (crRNA). Processes pre-crRNA into individual crRNA units. Absolutely required for crRNA production or s
   1900..2502    +  CDS            fokIR (fragment): T2F1_PLAOK - Also known as rfoKI. Experimental evidence at protein level: Swiss-Prot protein existence level 1. Recognizes the double-stranded sequence 5'-GGATG-3'/3'-CATCC- 5' and cleaves respectively 14 bases after G-1 and 13 bases before C-1. From Planomicrobium okeanokoites (Planococcus okeanokoites) (Flavobacterium okeanokoites).
   2578..6678    +  CDS            Cas9 VQR: Streptococcus pyogenes Cas9 endonuclease with the D1135V/R1335Q/T1337R mutations has an altered recognition specificity for the protospacer adjacent motif (PAM) (Kleinstiver et al., 2015)
   6712..6777    +  CDS            3xFLAG: three tandem FLAG® epitope tags, followed by an enterokinase cleavage site
   6790..6861    +  CDS            HBB (fragment): HBB_PONPY - Experimental evidence at transcript level: Swiss-Prot protein existence level 2. Involved in oxygen transport from the lung to the various peripheral tissues. From Pongo pygmaeus (Bornean orangutan).
   6932..6987    +  polyA_signal   β-globin poly(A) signal: rabbit β-globin polyadenylation signal (Gil and Proudfoot, 1987)
   7372..7388    -  protein_bind   lac operator: The lac repressor binds to the lac operator to inhibit transcription in E. coli. This inhibition can be relieved by adding lactose or isopropyl-β-D-thiogalactopyranoside (IPTG). lac repressor encoded by lacI
   7396..7426    -  promoter       lac promoter: promoter for the E. coli lac operon
   7441..7462    -  protein_bind   CAP binding site: CAP binding activates transcription in the presence of cAMP. E. coli catabolite activator protein
   7475..7514    -  CDS            lacI (fragment): lac repressor; lacI; The lac repressor binds to the lac operator to inhibit transcription in E. coli. This inhibition can be relieved by adding lactose or isopropyl-β-D-thiogalactopyranoside (IPTG).
   7521..7543    +  promoter       SV40 promoter (fragment): SV40 enhancer and early promoter
   7567..7702    +  rep_origin     SV40 ori: SV40 origin of replication
   7722..7856    +  polyA_signal   SV40 poly(A) signal: SV40 polyadenylation signal
   7858..7912    -  CDS            lacI (fragment): lac repressor; lacI; The lac repressor binds to the lac operator to inhibit transcription in E. coli. This inhibition can be relieved by adding lactose or isopropyl-β-D-thiogalactopyranoside (IPTG).
   8095..8683    -  rep_origin     ori: high-copy-number ColE1/pMB1/pBR322/pUC origin of replication
   8854..9714    -  CDS            AmpR: β-lactamase; bla; confers resistance to ampicillin, carbenicillin, and related antibiotics
   9715..9819    -  promoter       AmpR promoter: bla
   9849..10228   +  enhancer       CMV enhancer: human cytomegalovirus immediate early enhancer
  10231..159     +  promoter       chicken β-actin promoter (across the origin): No description available
>Addgene plasmid #85754 | pSH-Csy4-T2A-SpRFN | addgene full sequence | sequence record 170272 | Addgene assembled sequence
GGGCGCGCGCCAGGCGGGGCGGGGCGGGGCGAGGGGCGGGGCGGGGCGAGGCGGAGAGGTGCGGCGGCAG
CCAATCAGAGCGGCGCGCTCCGAAAGTTTCCTTTTATGGCGAGGCGGCGGCGGCGGCGGCCCTATAAAAA
GCGAAGCGCGCGGCGGGCGGGAGTCGCTGCGTTGCCTTCGCCCCGTGCCCCGCTCCGCGCCGCCTCGCGC
CGCCCGCCCCGGCTCTGACTGACCGCGTTACTCCCACAGGTGAGCGGGCGGGACGGCCCTTCTCCTCCGG
GCTGTAATTAGCGCTTGGTTTAATGACGGCTCGTTTCTTTTCTGTGGCTGCGTGAAAGCCTTAAAGGGCT
CCGGGAGGGCCCTTTGTGCGGGGGGGAGCGGCTCGGGGGGTGCGTGCGTGTGTGTGTGCGTGGGGAGCGC
CGCGTGCGGCCCGCGCTGCCCGGCGGCTGTGAGCGCTGCGGGCGCGGCGCGGGGCTTTGTGCGCTCCGCG
TGTGCGCGAGGGGAGCGCGGCCGGGGGCGGTGCCCCGCGGTGCGGGGGGGCTGCGAGGGGAACAAAGGCT
GCGTGCGGGGTGTGTGCGTGGGGGGGTGAGCAGGGGGTGTGGGCGCGGCGGTCGGGCTGTAACCCCCCCC
TGCACCCCCCTCCCCGAGTTGCTGAGCACGGCCCGGCTTCGGGTGCGGGGCTCCGTGCGGGGCGTGGCGC
GGGGCTCGCCGTGCCGGGCGGGGGGTGGCGGCAGGTGGGGGTGCCGGGCGGGGCGGGGCCGCCTCGGGCC
GGGGAGGGCTCGGGGGAGGGGCGCGGCGGCCCCGGAGCGCCGGCGGCTGTCGAGGCGCGGCGAGCCGCAG
CCATTGCCTTTTATGGTAATCGTGCGAGAGGGCGCAGGGACTTCCTTTGTCCCAAATCTGGCGGAGCCGA
AATCTGGGAGGCGCCGCCGCACCCCCTCTAGCGGGCGCGGGCGAAGCGGTGCGGCGCCGGCAGGAAGGAA
ATGGGCGGGGAGGGCCTTCGTGCGTCGCCGCGCCGCCGTCCCCTTCTCCATCTCCAGCCTCGGGGCTGCC
GCAGGGGGACGGCTGCCTTCGGGGGGGACGGGGCAGGGCGGGGTTCGGCTTCTGGCGTGTGACCGGCGGC
TCTAGAGCCTCTGCTAACCATGTTCATGCCTTCTTCTTTTTCCTACAGCTCCTGGGCAACGTGCTGGTTA
TTGTGCTGTCTCATCATTTTGGCAAAGAATTCTGCAGTCGACGGTACCGCGGGCCCGGGATCCACCGGTC
GCCACCATGGGTGATCATTATCTGGATATTCGGCTGAGGCCTGATCCAGAGTTCCCACCTGCGCAGCTGA
TGTCTGTCCTTTTTGGCAAACTTCATCAGGCCCTGGTTGCCCAGGGCGGAGATCGGATAGGGGTAAGCTT
TCCAGACCTCGACGAAAGCCGGAGCCGCCTGGGAGAACGCCTGCGGATCCACGCTTCTGCCGACGATCTG
AGAGCCTTGCTGGCAAGGCCATGGCTTGAGGGGCTCCGGGATCACCTGCAGTTTGGCGAACCCGCCGTTG
TTCCCCACCCAACCCCTTATCGGCAGGTGTCTAGAGTGCAGGCCAAATCTAATCCAGAACGGCTGCGACG
GCGACTCATGCGGCGACATGATCTTAGCGAGGAAGAGGCCCGAAAAAGAATCCCTGATACCGTGGCCCGC
GCCCTTGACTTGCCTTTTGTCACACTGCGGTCCCAGAGTACGGGGCAGCATTTCAGACTTTTCATTCGAC
ACGGGCCACTGCAAGTTACCGCCGAAGAAGGAGGCTTTACTTGTTATGGACTCTCCAAGGGAGGTTTCGT
GCCCTGGTTTGAGGGCAGAGGAAGTCTGTTAACATGCGGTGACGTCGAGGAGAATCCTGGCCCAATGCCT
AAGAAGAAGCGGAAGGTGAGCAGCCAACTTGTGAAGTCTGAACTCGAGGAGAAAAAATCAGAGTTGAGAC
ACAAGTTGAAGTACGTGCCACACGAATACATCGAGCTTATCGAGATCGCCAGAAACAGTACCCAGGATAG
GATCCTTGAGATGAAAGTCATGGAGTTCTTTATGAAGGTCTACGGTTATAGAGGAAAGCACCTTGGCGGT
AGCAGAAAGCCCGATGGCGCCATCTATACTGTCGGATCTCCTATCGATTATGGGGTGATCGTGGATACCA
AAGCTTACTCAGGCGGGTACAACTTGCCCATAGGACAAGCCGACGAGATGCAGCGGTATGTCGAAGAGAA
CCAGACGCGCAACAAGCACATCAACCCCAATGAATGGTGGAAAGTGTACCCAAGTAGTGTGACTGAGTTC
AAGTTCCTGTTTGTCTCCGGCCACTTTAAGGGCAATTATAAAGCTCAGCTCACTAGACTCAATCACATCA
CAAACTGCAACGGAGCTGTGTTGTCAGTGGAGGAGCTCCTGATTGGAGGCGAGATGATCAAAGCCGGCAC
CCTTACACTGGAGGAGGTGCGGCGGAAGTTCAACAATGGAGAGATCAACTTCGGTGGCGGTGGATCCGGT
GGCGGTGGATCCGGTGGCGGTGGATCCGGTGGCGGTGGATCCGGTGGTGGTGGATCCGATAAAAAGTATT
CTATTGGTTTAGCCATCGGCACTAATTCCGTTGGATGGGCTGTCATAACCGATGAATACAAAGTACCTTC
AAAGAAATTTAAGGTGTTGGGGAACACAGACCGTCATTCGATTAAAAAGAATCTTATCGGTGCCCTCCTA
TTCGATAGTGGCGAAACGGCAGAGGCGACTCGCCTGAAACGAACCGCTCGGAGAAGGTATACACGTCGCA
AGAACCGAATATGTTACTTACAAGAAATTTTTAGCAATGAGATGGCCAAAGTTGACGATTCTTTCTTTCA
CCGTTTGGAAGAGTCCTTCCTTGTCGAAGAGGACAAGAAACATGAACGGCACCCCATCTTTGGAAACATA
GTAGATGAGGTGGCATATCATGAAAAGTACCCAACGATTTATCACCTCAGAAAAAAGCTAGTTGACTCAA
CTGATAAAGCGGACCTGAGGTTAATCTACTTGGCTCTTGCCCATATGATAAAGTTCCGTGGGCACTTTCT
CATTGAGGGTGATCTAAATCCGGACAACTCGGATGTCGACAAACTGTTCATCCAGTTAGTACAAACCTAT
AATCAGTTGTTTGAAGAGAACCCTATAAATGCAAGTGGCGTGGATGCGAAGGCTATTCTTAGCGCCCGCC
TCTCTAAATCCCGACGGCTAGAAAACCTGATCGCACAATTACCCGGAGAGAAGAAAAATGGGTTGTTCGG
TAACCTTATAGCGCTCTCACTAGGCCTGACACCAAATTTTAAGTCGAACTTCGACTTAGCTGAAGATGCC
AAATTGCAGCTTAGTAAGGACACGTACGATGACGATCTCGACAATCTACTGGCACAAATTGGAGATCAGT
ATGCGGACTTATTTTTGGCTGCCAAAAACCTTAGCGATGCAATCCTCCTATCTGACATACTGAGAGTTAA
TACTGAGATTACCAAGGCGCCGTTATCCGCTTCAATGATCAAAAGGTACGATGAACATCACCAAGACTTG
ACACTTCTCAAGGCCCTAGTCCGTCAGCAACTGCCTGAGAAATATAAGGAAATATTCTTTGATCAGTCGA
AAAACGGGTACGCAGGTTATATTGACGGCGGAGCGAGTCAAGAGGAATTCTACAAGTTTATCAAACCCAT
ATTAGAGAAGATGGATGGGACGGAAGAGTTGCTTGTAAAACTCAATCGCGAAGATCTACTGCGAAAGCAG
CGGACTTTCGACAACGGTAGCATTCCACATCAAATCCACTTAGGCGAATTGCATGCTATACTTAGAAGGC
AGGAGGATTTTTATCCGTTCCTCAAAGACAATCGTGAAAAGATTGAGAAAATCCTAACCTTTCGCATACC
TTACTATGTGGGACCCCTGGCCCGAGGGAACTCTCGGTTCGCATGGATGACAAGAAAGTCCGAAGAAACG
ATTACTCCATGGAATTTTGAGGAAGTTGTCGATAAAGGTGCGTCAGCTCAATCGTTCATCGAGAGGATGA
CCAACTTTGACAAGAATTTACCGAACGAAAAAGTATTGCCTAAGCACAGTTTACTTTACGAGTATTTCAC
AGTGTACAATGAACTCACGAAAGTTAAGTATGTCACTGAGGGCATGCGTAAACCCGCCTTTCTAAGCGGA
GAACAGAAGAAAGCAATAGTAGATCTGTTATTCAAGACCAACCGCAAAGTGACAGTTAAGCAATTGAAAG
AGGACTACTTTAAGAAAATTGAATGCTTCGATTCTGTCGAGATCTCCGGGGTAGAAGATCGATTTAATGC
GTCACTTGGTACGTATCATGACCTCCTAAAGATAATTAAAGATAAGGACTTCCTGGATAACGAAGAGAAT
GAAGATATCTTAGAAGATATAGTGTTGACTCTTACCCTCTTTGAAGATCGGGAAATGATTGAGGAAAGAC
TAAAAACATACGCTCACCTGTTCGACGATAAGGTTATGAAACAGTTAAAGAGGCGTCGCTATACGGGCTG
GGGACGATTGTCGCGGAAACTTATCAACGGGATAAGAGACAAGCAAAGTGGTAAAACTATTCTCGATTTT
CTAAAGAGCGACGGCTTCGCCAATAGGAACTTTATGCAGCTGATCCATGATGACTCTTTAACCTTCAAAG
AGGATATACAAAAGGCACAGGTTTCCGGACAAGGGGACTCATTGCACGAACATATTGCGAATCTTGCTGG
TTCGCCAGCCATCAAAAAGGGCATACTCCAGACAGTCAAAGTAGTGGATGAGCTAGTTAAGGTCATGGGA
CGTCACAAACCGGAAAACATTGTAATCGAGATGGCACGCGAAAATCAAACGACTCAGAAGGGGCAAAAAA
ACAGTCGAGAGCGGATGAAGAGAATAGAAGAGGGTATTAAAGAACTGGGCAGCCAGATCTTAAAGGAGCA
TCCTGTGGAAAATACCCAATTGCAGAACGAGAAACTTTACCTCTATTACCTACAAAATGGAAGGGACATG
TATGTTGATCAGGAACTGGACATAAACCGTTTATCTGATTACGACGTCGATGCCATTGTACCCCAATCCT
TTTTGAAGGACGATTCAATCGACAATAAAGTGCTTACACGCTCGGATAAGAACCGAGGGAAAAGTGACAA
TGTTCCAAGCGAGGAAGTCGTAAAGAAAATGAAGAACTATTGGCGGCAGCTCCTAAATGCGAAACTGATA
ACGCAAAGAAAGTTCGATAACTTAACTAAAGCTGAGAGGGGTGGCTTGTCTGAACTTGACAAGGCCGGAT
TTATTAAACGTCAGCTCGTGGAAACCCGCCAAATCACAAAGCATGTTGCACAGATACTAGATTCCCGAAT
GAATACGAAATACGACGAGAACGATAAGCTGATTCGGGAAGTCAAAGTAATCACTTTAAAGTCAAAATTG
GTGTCGGACTTCAGAAAGGATTTTCAATTCTATAAAGTTAGGGAGATAAATAACTACCACCATGCGCACG
ACGCTTATCTTAATGCCGTCGTAGGGACCGCACTCATTAAGAAATACCCGAAGCTAGAAAGTGAGTTTGT
GTATGGTGATTACAAAGTTTATGACGTCCGTAAGATGATCGCGAAAAGCGAACAGGAGATAGGCAAGGCT
ACAGCCAAATACTTCTTTTATTCTAACATTATGAATTTCTTTAAGACGGAAATCACTCTGGCAAACGGAG
AGATACGCAAACGACCTTTAATTGAAACCAATGGGGAGACAGGTGAAATCGTATGGGATAAGGGCCGGGA
CTTCGCGACGGTGAGAAAAGTTTTGTCCATGCCCCAAGTCAACATAGTAAAGAAAACTGAGGTGCAGACC
GGAGGGTTTTCAAAGGAATCGATTCTTCCAAAAAGGAATAGTGATAAGCTCATCGCTCGTAAAAAGGACT
GGGACCCGAAAAAGTACGGTGGCTTCGATAGCCCTACAGTTGCCTATTCTGTCCTAGTAGTGGCAAAAGT
TGAGAAGGGAAAATCCAAGAAACTGAAGTCAGTCAAAGAATTATTGGGGATAACGATTATGGAGCGCTCG
TCTTTTGAAAAGAACCCCATCGACTTCCTTGAGGCGAAAGGTTACAAGGAAGTAAAAAAGGATCTCATAA
TTAAACTACCAAAGTATAGTCTGTTTGAGTTAGAAAATGGCCGAAAACGGATGTTGGCTAGCGCCGGAGA
GCTTCAAAAGGGGAACGAACTCGCACTACCGTCTAAATACGTGAATTTCCTGTATTTAGCGTCCCATTAC
GAGAAGTTGAAAGGTTCACCTGAAGATAACGAACAGAAGCAACTTTTTGTTGAGCAGCACAAACATTATC
TCGACGAAATCATAGAGCAAATTTCGGAATTCAGTAAGAGAGTCATCCTAGCTGATGCCAATCTGGACAA
AGTATTAAGCGCATACAACAAGCACAGGGATAAACCCATACGTGAGCAGGCGGAAAATATTATCCATTTG
TTTACTCTTACCAACCTCGGCGCTCCAGCCGCATTCAAGTATTTTGACACAACGATAGATCGCAAACGAT
ACACTTCTACCAAGGAGGTGCTAGACGCGACACTGATTCACCAATCCATCACGGGATTATATGAAACTCG
GATAGATTTGTCACAGCTTGGGGGTGACGGATCCCCCAAGAAGAAGAGGAAAGTCTCGAGCGACTACAAA
GACCATGACGGTGATTATAAAGATCATGACATCGATTACAAGGATGACGATGACAAGTGAAGCGGCCGCA
CTCCTCAGGTGCAGGCTGCCTATCAGAAGGTGGTGGCTGGTGTGGCCAATGCCCTGGCTCACAAATACCA
CTGAGATCTTTTTCCCTCTGCCAAAAATTATGGGGACATCATGAAGCCCCTTGAGCATCTGACTTCTGGC
TAATAAAGGAAATTTATTTTCATTGCAATAGTGTGTTGGAATTTTTTGTGTCTCTCACTCGGAAGGACAT
ATGGGAGGGCAAATCATTTAAAACATCAGAATGAGTATTTGGTTTAGAGTTTGGCAACATATGCCCATAT
GCTGGCTGCCATGAACAAAGGTTGGCTATAAAGAGGTCATCAGTATATGAAACAGCCCCCTGCTGTCCAT
TCCTTATTCCATAGAAAAGCCTTGACTTGAGGTTAGATTTTTTTTATATTTTGTTTTGTGTTATTTTTTT
CTTTAACATCCCTAAAATTTTCCTTACATGTTTTACTAGCCAGATTTTTCCTCCTCTCCTGACTACTCCC
AGTCATAGCTGTCCCTCTTCTCTTATGGAGATCCCTCGACCTGCAGCCCAAGCTTGGCGTAATCATGGTC
ATAGCTGTTTCCTGTGTGAAATTGTTATCCGCTCACAATTCCACACAACATACGAGCCGGAAGCATAAAG
TGTAAAGCCTGGGGTGCCTAATGAGTGAGCTAACTCACATTAATTGCGTTGCGCTCACTGCCCGCTTTCC
AGTCGGGAAACCTGTCGTGCCAGCGGATCCGCATCTCAATTAGTCAGCAACCATAGTCCCGCCCCTAACT
CCGCCCATCCCGCCCCTAACTCCGCCCAGTTCCGCCCATTCTCCGCCCCATGGCTGACTAATTTTTTTTA
TTTATGCAGAGGCCGAGGCCGCCTCGGCCTCTGAGCTATTCCAGAAGTAGTGAGGAGGCTTTTTTGGAGG
CCTAGGCTTTTGCAAAAAGCTAACTTGTTTATTGCAGCTTATAATGGTTACAAATAAAGCAATAGCATCA
CAAATTTCACAAATAAAGCATTTTTTTCACTGCATTCTAGTTGTGGTTTGTCCAAACTCATCAATGTATC
TTATCATGTCTGGATCCGCTGCATTAATGAATCGGCCAACGCGCGGGGAGAGGCGGTTTGCGTATTGGGC
GCTCTTCCGCTTCCTCGCTCACTGACTCGCTGCGCTCGGTCGTTCGGCTGCGGCGAGCGGTATCAGCTCA
CTCAAAGGCGGTAATACGGTTATCCACAGAATCAGGGGATAACGCAGGAAAGAACATGTGAGCAAAAGGC
CAGCAAAAGGCCAGGAACCGTAAAAAGGCCGCGTTGCTGGCGTTTTTCCATAGGCTCCGCCCCCCTGACG
AGCATCACAAAAATCGACGCTCAAGTCAGAGGTGGCGAAACCCGACAGGACTATAAAGATACCAGGCGTT
TCCCCCTGGAAGCTCCCTCGTGCGCTCTCCTGTTCCGACCCTGCCGCTTACCGGATACCTGTCCGCCTTT
CTCCCTTCGGGAAGCGTGGCGCTTTCTCATAGCTCACGCTGTAGGTATCTCAGTTCGGTGTAGGTCGTTC
GCTCCAAGCTGGGCTGTGTGCACGAACCCCCCGTTCAGCCCGACCGCTGCGCCTTATCCGGTAACTATCG
TCTTGAGTCCAACCCGGTAAGACACGACTTATCGCCACTGGCAGCAGCCACTGGTAACAGGATTAGCAGA
GCGAGGTATGTAGGCGGTGCTACAGAGTTCTTGAAGTGGTGGCCTAACTACGGCTACACTAGAAGAACAG
TATTTGGTATCTGCGCTCTGCTGAAGCCAGTTACCTTCGGAAAAAGAGTTGGTAGCTCTTGATCCGGCAA
ACAAACCACCGCTGGTAGCGGTGGTTTTTTTGTTTGCAAGCAGCAGATTACGCGCAGAAAAAAAGGATCT
CAAGAAGATCCTTTGATCTTTTCTACGGGGTCTGACGCTCAGTGGAACGAAAACTCACGTTAAGGGATTT
TGGTCATGAGATTATCAAAAAGGATCTTCACCTAGATCCTTTTAAATTAAAAATGAAGTTTTAAATCAAT
CTAAAGTATATATGAGTAAACTTGGTCTGACAGTTACCAATGCTTAATCAGTGAGGCACCTATCTCAGCG
ATCTGTCTATTTCGTTCATCCATAGTTGCCTGACTCCCCGTCGTGTAGATAACTACGATACGGGAGGGCT
TACCATCTGGCCCCAGTGCTGCAATGATACCGCGAGACCCACGCTCACCGGCTCCAGATTTATCAGCAAT
AAACCAGCCAGCCGGAAGGGCCGAGCGCAGAAGTGGTCCTGCAACTTTATCCGCCTCCATCCAGTCTATT
AATTGTTGCCGGGAAGCTAGAGTAAGTAGTTCGCCAGTTAATAGTTTGCGCAACGTTGTTGCCATTGCTA
CAGGCATCGTGGTGTCACGCTCGTCGTTTGGTATGGCTTCATTCAGCTCCGGTTCCCAACGATCAAGGCG
AGTTACATGATCCCCCATGTTGTGCAAAAAAGCGGTTAGCTCCTTCGGTCCTCCGATCGTTGTCAGAAGT
AAGTTGGCCGCAGTGTTATCACTCATGGTTATGGCAGCACTGCATAATTCTCTTACTGTCATGCCATCCG
TAAGATGCTTTTCTGTGACTGGTGAGTACTCAACCAAGTCATTCTGAGAATAGTGTATGCGGCGACCGAG
TTGCTCTTGCCCGGCGTCAATACGGGATAATACCGCGCCACATAGCAGAACTTTAAAAGTGCTCATCATT
GGAAAACGTTCTTCGGGGCGAAAACTCTCAAGGATCTTACCGCTGTTGAGATCCAGTTCGATGTAACCCA
CTCGTGCACCCAACTGATCTTCAGCATCTTTTACTTTCACCAGCGTTTCTGGGTGAGCAAAAACAGGAAG
GCAAAATGCCGCAAAAAAGGGAATAAGGGCGACACGGAAATGTTGAATACTCATACTCTTCCTTTTTCAA
TATTATTGAAGCATTTATCAGGGTTATTGTCTCATGAGCGGATACATATTTGAATGTATTTAGAAAAATA
AACAAATAGGGGTTCCGCGCACATTTCCCCGAAAAGTGCCACCTGGTCGACATTGATTATTGACTAGTTA
TTAATAGTAATCAATTACGGGGTCATTAGTTCATAGCCCATATATGGAGTTCCGCGTTACATAACTTACG
GTAAATGGCCCGCCTGGCTGACCGCCCAACGACCCCCGCCCATTGACGTCAATAATGACGTATGTTCCCA
TAGTAACGCCAATAGGGACTTTCCATTGACGTCAATGGGTGGACTATTTACGGTAAACTGCCCACTTGGC
AGTACATCAAGTGTATCATATGCCAAGTACGCCCCCTATTGACGTCAATGACGGTAAATGGCCCGCCTGG
CATTATGCCCAGTACATGACCTTATGGGACTTTCCTACTTGGCAGTACATCTACGTATTAGTCATCGCTA
TTACCATGGGTCGAGGTGAGCCCCACGTTCTGCTTCACTCTCCCCATCTCCCCCCCCTCCCCACCCCCAA
TTTTGTATTTATTTATTTTTTAATTATTTTGTGCAGCGATGGGGGCGGGGGGGGGGG
